>Addgene plasmid #179934 | pCAG-HP1γ-ΔCSD-EGFP | addgene full sequence | sequence record 436309 | Addgene NGS Result
GTCGACATTGATTATTGACTAGTTATTAATAGTAATCAATTACGGGGTCATTAGTTCATAGCCCATATAT
GGAGTTCCGCGTTACATAACTTACGGTAAATGGCCCGCCTGGCTGACCGCCCAACGACCCCCGCCCATTG
ACGTCAATAATGACGTATGTTCCCATAGTAACGCCAATAGGGACTTTCCATTGACGTCAATGGGTGGAGT
ATTTACGGTAAACTGCCCACTTGGCAGTACATCAAGTGTATCATATGCCAAGTACGCCCCCTATTGACGT
CAATGACGGTAAATGGCCCGCCTGGCATTATGCCCAGTACATGACCTTATGGGACTTTCCTACTTGGCAG
TACATCTACGTATTAGTCATCGCTATTACCATGGTCGAGGTGAGCCCCACGTTCTGCTTCACTCTCCCCA
TCTCCCCCCCCTCCCCACCCCCAATTTTGTATTTATTTATTTTTTAATTATTTTGTGCAGCGATGGGGGC
GGGGGGGGGGGGGGGGCGCGCGCCAGGCGGGGCGGGGCGGGGCGAGGGGCGGGGCGGGGCGAGGCGGAGA
GGTGCGGCGGCAGCCAATCAGAGCGGCGCGCTCCGAAAGTTTCCTTTTATGGCGAGGCGGCGGCGGCGGC
GGCCCTATAAAAAGCGAAGCGCGCGGCGGGCGGGAGTCGCTGCGCGCTGCCTTCGCCCCGTGCCCCGCTC
CGCCGCCGCCTCGCGCCGCCCGCCCCGGCTCTGACTGACCGCGTTACTCCCACAGGTGAGCGGGCGGGAC
GGCCCTTCTCCTCCGGGCTGTAATTAGCGCTTGGTTTAATGACGGCTTGTTTCTTTTCTGTGGCTGCGTG
AAAGCCTTGAGGGGCTCCGGGAGGGCCCTTTGTGCGGGGGGAGCGGCTCGGGGGGTGCGTGCGTGTGTGT
GTGCGTGGGGAGCGCCGCGTGCGGCTCCGCGCTGCCCGGCGGCTGTGAGCGCTGCGGGCGCGGCGCGGGG
CTTTGTGCGCTCCGCAGTGTGCGCGAGGGGAGCGCGGCCGGGGGCGGTGCCCCGCGGTGCGGGGGGGGCT
GCGAGGGGAACAAAGGCTGCGTGCGGGGTGTGTGCGTGGGGGGGTGAGCAGGGGGTGTGGGCGCGTCGGT
CGGGCTGCAACCCCCCCTGCACCCCCCTCCCCGAGTTGCTGAGCACGGCCCGGCTTCGGGTGCGGGGCTC
CGTACGGGGCGTGGCGCGGGGCTCGCCGTGCCGGGCGGGGGGTGGCGGCAGGTGGGGGTGCCGGGCGGGG
CGGGGCCGCCTCGGGCCGGGGAGGGCTCGGGGGAGGGGCGCGGCGGCCCCCGGAGCGCCGGCGGCTGTCG
AGGCGCGGCGAGCCGCAGCCATTGCCTTTTATGGTAATCGTGCGAGAGGGCGCAGGGACTTCCTTTGTCC
CAAATCTGTGCGGAGCCGAAATCTGGGAGGCGCCGCCGCACCCCCTCTAGCGGGCGCGGGGCGAAGCGGT
GCGGCGCCGGCAGGAAGGAAATGGGCGGGGAGGGCCTTCGTGCGTCGCCGCGCCGCCGTCCCCTTCTCCC
TCTCCAGCCTCGGGGCTGTCCGCGGGGGGACGGCTGCCTTCGGGGGGGACGGGGCAGGGCGGGGTTCGGC
TTCTGGCGTGTGACCGGCGGCTCTAGAGCCTCTGCTAACCATGTTCATGCCTTCTTCTTTTTCCTACAGC
TCCTGGGCAACGTGCTGGTTATTGTGCTGTCTCATCATTTTGGCAAAGAATTCTGCAGTCGACGGTACCT
AAAAAATGGCCTCCAATAAAACTACATTGCAAAAAATGGGAAAGAAACAAAATGGAAAGAGTAAAAAAGT
TGAAGAGGCAGAGCCTGAAGAATTTGTGGTAGAAAAAGTACTGGACCGTCGTGTAGTGAATGGGAAGGTG
GAGTATTTCCTGAAGTGGAAGGGGTTCACAGATGCTGATAATACTTGGGAACCAGAAGAAAATTTAGATT
GTCCAGAATTAATTGAAGCATTTCTTAATTCTCAAAAAGCTGGTAAAGAAAAAGATGGTACAAAAAGGAA
ATCTTTATCTGACAGTGAATCTGATGATAGCAAATCGAAGAAGAAGAGAGATGCTGCTGACAAACCAAGG
GGCTTTGCCAGAGGTCTCGACCCTGAACGAATAATCGGCGCCACAGACAGCAGCGGAGAGTTAATGTTTC
TCATGAAGTGGAAGGACTCGGACGAGGCCGACTTGGTGCTGGCAAAGGAGGCGAACCATTCTTGTCCTGA
AGATGAAGCACAATTACCGGTCGCCACCATGGTGAGCAAGGGCGAGGAGCTGTTCACCGGGGTGGTGCCC
ATCCTGGTCGAGCTGGACGGCGACGTAAACGGCCACAAGTTCAGCGTGTCCGGCGAGGGCGAGGGCGATG
CCACCTACGGCAAGCTGACCCTGAAGTTCATCTGCACCACCGGCAAGCTGCCCGTGCCCTGGCCCACCCT
CGTGACCACCCTGACCTACGGCGTGCAGTGCTTCAGCCGCTACCCCGACCACATGAAGCAGCACGACTTC
TTCAAGTCCGCCATGCCCGAAGGCTACGTCCAGGAGCGCACCATCTTCTTCAAGGACGACGGCAACTACA
AGACCCGCGCCGAGGTGAAGTTCGAGGGCGACACCCTGGTGAACCGCATCGAGCTGAAGGGCATCGACTT
CAAGGAGGACGGCAACATCCTGGGGCACAAGCTGGAGTACAACTACAACAGCCACAACGTCTATATCATG
GCCGACAAGCAGAAGAACGGCATCAAGGTGAACTTCAAGATCCGCCACAACATCGAGGACGGCAGCGTGC
AGCTCGCCGACCACTACCAGCAGAACACCCCCATCGGCGACGGCCCCGTGCTGCTGCCCGACAACCACTA
CCTGAGCACCCAGTCCGCCCTGAGCAAAGACCCCAACGAGAAGCGCGATCACATGGTCCTGCTGGAGTTC
GTGACCGCCGCCGGGATCACTCTCGGCATGGACGAGCTGTACAAGTAAAGCGGCCGCACTCCTCAGGTGC
AGGCTGCCTATCAGAAGGTGGTGGCTGGTGTGGCCAATGCCCTGGCTCACAAATACCACTGAGATCTTTT
TCCCTCTGCCAAAAATTATGGGGACATCATGAAGCCCCTTGAGCATCTGACTTCTGGCTAATAAAGGAAA
TTTATTTTCATTGCAATAGTGTGTTGGAATTTTTTGTGTCTCTCACTCGGAAGGACATATGGGAGGGCAA
ATCATTTAAAACATCAGAATGAGTATTTGGTTTAGAGTTTGGCAACATATGCCCATATGCTGGCTGCCAT
GAACAAAGGTTGGCTATAAAGAGGTCATCAGTATATGAAACAGCCCCCTGCTGTCCATTCCTTATTCCAT
AGAAAAGCCTTGACTTGAGGTTAGATTTTTTTTATATTTTGTTTTGTGTTATTTTTTTCTTTAACATCCC
TAAAATTTTCCTTACATGTTTTACTAGCCAGATTTTTCCTCCTCTCCTGACTACTCCCAGTCATAGCTGT
CCCTCTTCTCTTATGGAGATCCCTCGACCTGCAGCCCAAGCTTGGCGTAATCATGGTCATAGCTGTTTCC
TGTGTGAAATTGTTATCCGCTCACAATTCCACACAACATACGAGCCGGAAGCATAAAGTGTAAAGCCTGG
GGTGCCTAATGAGTGAGCTAACTCACATTAATTGCGTTGCGCTCACTGCCCGCTTTCCAGTCGGGAAACC
TGTCGTGCCAGCGGATCCGCATCTCAATTAGTCAGCAACCATAGTCCCGCCCCTAACTCCGCCCATCCCG
CCCCTAACTCCGCCCAGTTCCGCCCATTCTCCGCCCCATGGCTGACTAATTTTTTTTATTTATGCAGAGG
CCGAGGCCGCCTCGGCCTCTGAGCTATTCCAGAAGTAGTGAGGAGGCTTTTTTGGAGGCCTAGGCTTTTG
CAAAAAGCTAACTTGTTTATTGCAGCTTATAATGGTTACAAATAAAGCAATAGCATCACAAATTTCACAA
ATAAAGCATTTTTTTCACTGCATTCTAGTTGTGGTTTGTCCAAACTCATCAATGTATCTTATCATGTCTG
GATCCGCTGCATTAATGAATCGGCCAACGCGCGGGGAGAGGCGGTTTGCGTATTGGGCGCTCTTCCGCTT
CCTCGCTCACTGACTCGCTGCGCTCGGTCGTTCGGCTGCGGCGAGCGGTATCAGCTCACTCAAAGGCGGT
AATACGGTTATCCACAGAATCAGGGGATAACGCAGGAAAGAACATGTGAGCAAAAGGCCAGCAAAAGGCC
AGGAACCGTAAAAAGGCCGCGTTGCTGGCGTTTTTCCATAGGCTCCGCCCCCCTGACGAGCATCACAAAA
ATCGACGCTCAAGTCAGAGGTGGCGAAACCCGACAGGACTATAAAGATACCAGGCGTTTCCCCCTGGAAG
CTCCCTCGTGCGCTCTCCTGTTCCGACCCTGCCGCTTACCGGATACCTGTCCGCCTTTCTCCCTTCGGGA
AGCGTGGCGCTTTCTCATAGCTCACGCTGTAGGTATCTCAGTTCGGTGTAGGTCGTTCGCTCCAAGCTGG
GCTGTGTGCACGAACCCCCCGTTCAGCCCGACCGCTGCGCCTTATCCGGTAACTATCGTCTTGAGTCCAA
CCCGGTAAGACACGACTTATCGCCACTGGCAGCAGCCACTGGTAACAGGATTAGCAGAGCGAGGTATGTA
GGCGGTGCTACAGAGTTCTTGAAGTGGTGGCCTAACTACGGCTACACTAGAAGAACAGTATTTGGTATCT
GCGCTCTGCTGAAGCCAGTTACCTTCGGAAAAAGAGTTGGTAGCTCTTGATCCGGCAAACAAACCACCGC
TGGTAGCGGTGGTTTTTTTGTTTGCAAGCAGCAGATTACGCGCAGAAAAAAAGGATCTCAAGAAGATCCT
TTGATCTTTTCTACGGGGTCTGACGCTCAGTGGAACGAAAACTCACGTTAAGGGATTTTGGTCATGAGAT
TATCAAAAAGGATCTTCACCTAGATCCTTTTAAATTAAAAATGAAGTTTTAAATCAATCTAAAGTATATA
TGAGTAAACTTGGTCTGACAGTTACCAATGCTTAATCAGTGAGGCACCTATCTCAGCGATCTGTCTATTT
CGTTCATCCATAGTTGCCTGACTCCCCGTCGTGTAGATAACTACGATACGGGAGGGCTTACCATCTGGCC
CCAGTGCTGCAATGATACCGCGAGACCCACGCTCACCGGCTCCAGATTTATCAGCAATAAACCAGCCAGC
CGGAAGGGCCGAGCGCAGAAGTGGTCCTGCAACTTTATCCGCCTCCATCCAGTCTATTAATTGTTGCCGG
GAAGCTAGAGTAAGTAGTTCGCCAGTTAATAGTTTGCGCAACGTTGTTGCCATTGCTACAGGCATCGTGG
TGTCACGCTCGTCGTTTGGTATGGCTTCATTCAGCTCCGGTTCCCAACGATCAAGGCGAGTTACATGATC
CCCCATGTTGTGCAAAAAAGCGGTTAGCTCCTTCGGTCCTCCGATCGTTGTCAGAAGTAAGTTGGCCGCA
GTGTTATCACTCATGGTTATGGCAGCACTGCATAATTCTCTTACTGTCATGCCATCCGTAAGATGCTTTT
CTGTGACTGGTGAGTACTCAACCAAGTCATTCTGAGAATAGTGTATGCGGCGACCGAGTTGCTCTTGCCC
GGCGTCAATACGGGATAATACCGCGCCACATAGCAGAACTTTAAAAGTGCTCATCATTGGAAAACGTTCT
TCGGGGCGAAAACTCTCAAGGATCTTACCGCTGTTGAGATCCAGTTCGATGTAACCCACTCGTGCACCCA
ACTGATCTTCAGCATCTTTTACTTTCACCAGCGTTTCTGGGTGAGCAAAAACAGGAAGGCAAAATGCCGC
AAAAAAGGGAATAAGGGCGACACGGAAATGTTGAATACTCATACTCTTCCTTTTTCAATATTATTGAAGC
ATTTATCAGGGTTATTGTCTCATGAGCGGATACATATTTGAATGTATTTAGAAAAATAAACAAATAGGGG
TTCCGCGCACATTTCCCCGAAAAGTGCCACCTGG
Features (pLannotate 1.2.2; 20 found; start..end, strand, type, name):
      4..383     +  enhancer       CMV enhancer: human cytomegalovirus immediate early enhancer
    385..662     +  promoter       chicken β-actin promoter: No description available
    663..1679    +  intron         chimeric intron: chimera between introns from chicken β-actin and rabbit β-globin
   1677..1733    +  CDS            HBB (fragment): HBB_LEPEU - Experimental evidence at protein level: Swiss-Prot protein existence level 1. Involved in oxygen transport from the lung to the various peripheral tissues. From Lepus europaeus (European hare).
   1728..1749    +  misc_feature   MCS (fragment): multiple cloning site
   1756..2253    +  CDS            CBX3 (fragment): CBX3_HUMAN - Experimental evidence at protein level: Swiss-Prot protein existence level 1. Seems to be involved in transcriptional silencing in heterochromatin-like complexes. Recognizes and binds histone H3 tails methylated at 'Lys-9', leading to epigenetic repression. May contribute to the association of the heterochromatin with the inner nuclear membrane through its interaction with lamin B receptor (LBR). Involved in the formation of functional kinetochore through interaction with MIS12 complex proteins. Contributes to the conversion of local chromatin to a heterochromatin-like repressive
   2269..2988    +  CDS            EGFP: the original enhanced GFP (Yang et al., 1996) mammalian codon-optimized
   2998..3069    +  CDS            HBB (fragment): HBB_PONPY - Experimental evidence at transcript level: Swiss-Prot protein existence level 2. Involved in oxygen transport from the lung to the various peripheral tissues. From Pongo pygmaeus (Bornean orangutan).
   3140..3195    +  polyA_signal   β-globin poly(A) signal: rabbit β-globin polyadenylation signal (Gil and Proudfoot, 1987)
   3580..3596    -  protein_bind   lac operator: The lac repressor binds to the lac operator to inhibit transcription in E. coli. This inhibition can be relieved by adding lactose or isopropyl-β-D-thiogalactopyranoside (IPTG). lac repressor encoded by lacI
   3604..3634    -  promoter       lac promoter: promoter for the E. coli lac operon
   3649..3670    -  protein_bind   CAP binding site: CAP binding activates transcription in the presence of cAMP. E. coli catabolite activator protein
   3683..3722    -  CDS            lacI (fragment): lac repressor; lacI; The lac repressor binds to the lac operator to inhibit transcription in E. coli. This inhibition can be relieved by adding lactose or isopropyl-β-D-thiogalactopyranoside (IPTG).
   3729..3751    +  promoter       SV40 promoter (fragment): SV40 enhancer and early promoter
   3775..3910    +  rep_origin     SV40 ori: SV40 origin of replication
   3930..4064    +  polyA_signal   SV40 poly(A) signal: SV40 polyadenylation signal
   4066..4120    -  CDS            lacI (fragment): lac repressor; lacI; The lac repressor binds to the lac operator to inhibit transcription in E. coli. This inhibition can be relieved by adding lactose or isopropyl-β-D-thiogalactopyranoside (IPTG).
   4303..4891    -  rep_origin     ori: high-copy-number ColE1/pMB1/pBR322/pUC origin of replication
   5062..5922    -  CDS            AmpR: β-lactamase; bla; confers resistance to ampicillin, carbenicillin, and related antibiotics
   5923..6027    -  promoter       AmpR promoter: bla
