[The description below was written by a language model from this plasmid's Addgene catalogue record and pLannotate feature annotations shown in this document.]
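Description:
pCAG-HP1γ-ΔCSD-EGFP is a 6,054-nt mammalian expression plasmid built on the pCAG-eGFP backbone. It is propagated in E. coli as a high-copy plasmid through a ColE1/pUC-type origin and selected with ampicillin via the β-lactamase gene and its own promoter. Remnants of a lac promoter/operator region and short lacI fragments are backbone carry-over with no evident role in the design. An SV40 origin of replication, a small SV40 promoter fragment and an SV40 polyadenylation signal are also present. The SV40 origin could support episomal replication in cells expressing large T antigen.

The payload is mouse Cbx3, encoding heterochromatin protein HP1γ, inserted between EcoRI and AgeI sites and fused at its C terminus to EGFP. Expression is driven by the composite CAG promoter: the CMV immediate-early enhancer, the chicken β-actin promoter and a chimeric β-actin/β-globin intron, giving strong and broadly active transcription. The transcript is terminated by the rabbit β-globin poly(A) signal, and the short HBB fragments in the annotation are globin-derived flanking sequences typical of this cassette. The insert is described as a chromoshadow domain deletion, recorded as removal of amino acids 158–174. The annotated Cbx3 match spans about 500 nt and was identified by similarity to the human orthologue, although the record states mouse origin. HP1γ binds H3K9-methylated histone tails and takes part in heterochromatin-associated silencing. The chromoshadow domain generally mediates HP1 dimerisation and partner binding. This fluorescent mutant is therefore suited to comparing localisation and function against intact HP1γ in transfected mammalian cells, in work linked to heterochromatin loss in neurons.
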