Addgene plasmid #179934: pCAG-HP1γ-ΔCSD-EGFP
Purpose: C terminal fusion of EGFP to mouse HP1γ (Cbx3) containing deletion of entire chromoshadow domain (ΔCSD)
Depositing lab: Andrew Newman. Depositing organization: Charite Universitaetsmedizin Berlin. Publication: Glial reactivity and cognitive decline follow chronic heterochromatin loss in neurons. Newman AG, Sharif J, Bessa P, Zaqout S, Brown JP, Richter D, Dannenberg R, Nakayama M, Mueller S, Schaub T, Manickaraj S, Boehm-Sturm P, Ohara O, Koseki H, Singh PB, Tarabykin V. Nat Commun. 2025 Aug 8;16(1):7325. doi: 10.1038/s41467-025-61319-7. PubMed 40781223.
Backbone
  Vector backbone: pCAG-eGFP
  Vector type: Mammalian Expression
Growth in bacteria
  Bacterial resistance: Ampicillin, 100 μg/mL
  Growth temperature: 37°C
  Growth strain: DH5alpha
  Copy number: High Copy
Gene/Insert
  Gene/Insert name: Cbx3 (alt names: HP1γ; HP1g)
  Species: M. musculus (mouse)
  Mutation: CSD deleted (aa 158-174)
  Entrez Gene: Cbx3 (a.k.a. HP1g, M32)
  Tag / fusion protein: EGFP (C terminal on insert)
  Cloning method: Restriction Enzyme; 5′ cloning site EcoRI (not destroyed); 3′ cloning site AgeI (not destroyed)
  Sequencing primers: 5′ CAG-FW; 3′ EGFP-N
Terms and licenses: Academic/Nonprofit Terms; Industry Terms: Not Available to Industry
How to cite: pCAG-HP1γ-ΔCSD-EGFP was a gift from Andrew Newman (Addgene plasmid # 179934 ; http://n2t.net/addgene:179934 ; RRID:Addgene_179934)
